Addgene plasmid #116131: pHAGE-BRAF-A598_T599insP
Purpose: Lentiviral expression of BRAF A598_T599insP
Depositing lab: Gordon Mills & Kenneth Scott. Depositing organization: Baylor College of Medicine. Publication: Systematic Functional Annotation of Somatic Mutations in Cancer. Ng PK, Li J, Jeong KJ, Shao S, Chen H, Tsang YH, Sengupta S, Wang Z, Bhavana VH, Tran R, Soewito S, Minussi DC, Moreno D, Kong K, Dogruluk T, Lu H, Gao J, Tokheim C, Zhou DC, Johnson AM, Zeng J, Ip CKM, Ju Z, Wester M, Yu S, Li Y, Vellano CP, Schultz N, Karchin R, Ding L, Lu Y, Cheung LWT, Chen K, Shaw KR, Meric-Bernstam F, Scott KL, Yi S, Sahni N, Liang H, Mills GB. Cancer Cell. 2018 Mar 12;33(3):450-462.e10. doi: 10.1016/j.ccell.2018.01.021. PubMed 29533785.
Backbone
  Vector backbone: pHAGE
  Vector type: Lentiviral
Growth in bacteria
  Bacterial resistance: Ampicillin, 100 μg/mL
  Growth temperature: 37°C
  Growth strain: Stbl3
  Copy number: High Copy
Gene/Insert
  Gene/Insert name: BRAF
  Species: H. sapiens (human)
  Mutation: A598_T599insP
  Entrez Gene: BRAF (a.k.a. B-RAF1, B-raf, BRAF-1, BRAF1, NS7, RAFB1)
  Cloning method: Gateway Cloning
Terms and licenses: Academic/Nonprofit Terms; Industry Terms: Not Available to Industry
How to cite: pHAGE-BRAF-A598_T599insP was a gift from Gordon Mills & Kenneth Scott (Addgene plasmid # 116131 ; http://n2t.net/addgene:116131 ; RRID:Addgene_116131)
