[The description below was written by a language model from this plasmid's Addgene catalogue record and pLannotate feature annotations shown in this document.]
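Description:
pHAGE-BRAF-A598_T599insP is a lentiviral expression plasmid built on the pHAGE backbone for delivering a mutant human BRAF open reading frame into mammalian cells. It is propagated in E. coli through a high-copy ColE1/pUC-type origin and selected with ampicillin via the β-lactamase gene. The sequenced record is 10,816 nt. The viral portion has an HIV-1-derived transfer vector layout: a truncated 5' LTR, the Ψ packaging signal with an adjoining gag fragment, the Rev response element for Rev-dependent nuclear export of the genomic RNA, the cPPT/CTS element, and a self-inactivating ΔU3 3' LTR. No complete viral protein genes are annotated, only short gag, rev and nef fragments, so packaging functions would have to be supplied in trans.

The payload is driven by the constitutive human EF-1α promoter. The BRAF coding sequence was introduced by Gateway cloning and is flanked by attB1 and attB2 sites. It carries the A598_T599insP mutation, a single proline inserted between residues 598 and 599 of the kinase. A V5 epitope tag is annotated downstream of attB2, but the record does not state whether it is fused in frame to BRAF. An EMCV IRES then directs translation of EGFP from the same transcript, so green fluorescence marks transduced cells expressing the cassette, and a WPRE upstream of the 3' LTR enhances transcript expression. The stated purpose is lentiviral expression of this BRAF variant, and the associated publication concerns systematic functional annotation of somatic mutations found in cancer.
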