Features (pLannotate 1.2.2; 27 found; start..end, strand, type, name):
     21..41      +  protein_bind   attB1: mutant version of attB; core recombination site for the Gateway® BP reaction BP Clonase™
     47..2347    +  CDS            BRAF: BRAF_HUMAN - Also known as BRAF1, RAFB1. Experimental evidence at protein level: Swiss-Prot protein existence level 1. Protein kinase involved in the transduction of mitogenic signals from the cell membrane to the nucleus (Probable). Phosphorylates MAP2K1, and thereby activates the MAP kinase signal transduction pathway (PubMed:21441910, PubMed:29433126). May play a role in the postsynaptic responses of hippocampal neurons (PubMed:1508179). From Homo sapiens (Human).
   2352..2376    -  protein_bind   attB2: mutant version of attB; recombination site for the Gateway® BP reaction BP Clonase™
   2429..2470    +  CDS            V5 tag: epitope tag from simian virus 5
   2596..3058    +  misc_feature   IRES: internal ribosome entry site (IRES) of the encephalomyocarditis virus (EMCV)
   3072..3791    +  CDS            EGFP: the original enhanced GFP (Yang et al., 1996) mammalian codon-optimized
   3805..4393    +  misc_feature   WPRE: woodchuck hepatitis virus posttranscriptional regulatory element
   4401..4466    +  CDS            nef (fragment): NEF_HV1Z2 - Experimental evidence at protein level: Swiss-Prot protein existence level 1. Extracellular Nef protein targets CD4(+) T-lymphocytes for apoptosis by interacting with CXCR4 surface receptors. From Human immunodeficiency virus type 1 group M subtype D (isolate Z2/CDC-Z34) (HIV-1).
   4468..4701    +  LTR            3' LTR (ΔU3): self-inactivating 3' long terminal repeat (LTR) from HIV-1
   4906..5010    +  promoter       AmpR promoter: bla
   5011..5871    +  CDS            AmpR: β-lactamase; bla; confers resistance to ampicillin, carbenicillin, and related antibiotics
   6042..6630    +  rep_origin     ori: high-copy-number ColE1/pMB1/pBR322/pUC origin of replication
   6813..6867    +  CDS            lacI (fragment): lac repressor; lacI; The lac repressor binds to the lac operator to inhibit transcription in E. coli. This inhibition can be relieved by adding lactose or isopropyl-β-D-thiogalactopyranoside (IPTG).
   6873..6966    +  rep_origin     SV40 ori (fragment): SV40 origin of replication
   6991..7028    +  CDS            lacI (fragment): lac repressor; lacI; The lac repressor binds to the lac operator to inhibit transcription in E. coli. This inhibition can be relieved by adding lactose or isopropyl-β-D-thiogalactopyranoside (IPTG).
   7041..7062    +  protein_bind   CAP binding site: CAP binding activates transcription in the presence of cAMP. E. coli catabolite activator protein
   7077..7107    +  promoter       lac promoter: promoter for the E. coli lac operon
   7111..7133    +  protein_bind   lac operator (fragment): The lac repressor binds to the lac operator to inhibit transcription in E. coli. This inhibition can be relieved by adding lactose or isopropyl-β-D-thiogalactopyranoside (IPTG). lac repressor encoded by lacI
   7165..7248    +  polyA_signal   SV40 poly(A) signal (fragment): SV40 polyadenylation signal
   7415..7744    +  CDS            nef (fragment): NEF_HV1BR - Experimental evidence at protein level: Swiss-Prot protein existence level 1. Extracellular Nef protein targets CD4(+) T-lymphocytes for apoptosis by interacting with CXCR4 surface receptors (PubMed:14990729). From Human immunodeficiency virus type 1 group M subtype B (isolate BRU/LAI) (HIV-1).
   7792..8049    +  LTR            5' LTR (truncated): truncated 5' long terminal repeat (LTR) from HIV-1
   8096..8221    +  misc_feature   HIV-1 Ψ: packaging signal of human immunodeficiency virus type 1
   8205..8543    +  CDS            HIV-1 gag (fragment): gag protein from human immunodeficiency virus 1; gag
   8718..8951    +  misc_feature   RRE: The Rev response element (RRE) of HIV-1 allows for Rev-dependent mRNA export from the nucleus to the cytoplasm.
   9328..9428    +  CDS            Rev (fragment): human immunodeficiency virus 1 (HIV-1) Rev protein; rev; enhances nuclear export of unspliced and incompletely spliced viral mRNAs
   9473..9590    +  misc_feature   cPPT/CTS: central polypurine tract and central termination sequence of HIV-1
   9638..10816   +  promoter       EF-1α promoter: strong constitutive promoter for human elongation factor EF-1α
>Addgene plasmid #116131 | pHAGE-BRAF-A598_T599insP | addgene full sequence | sequence record 250534 | Addgene NGS Result
AGCGGCCCTGCAGATATCAACAAGTTTGTACAAAAAAGCAGGCACCATGGCGGCGCTGAGCGGTGGCGGT
GGTGGCGGCGCGGAGCCGGGCCAGGCTCTGTTCAACGGGGACATGGAGCCCGAGGCCGGCGCCGGCGCCG
GCGCCGCGGCCTCTTCGGCTGCGGACCCTGCCATTCCGGAGGAGGTGTGGAATATCAAACAAATGATTAA
GTTGACACAGGAACATATAGAGGCCCTATTGGACAAATTTGGTGGGGAGCATAATCCACCATCAATATAT
CTGGAGGCCTATGAAGAATACACCAGCAAGCTAGATGCACTCCAACAAAGAGAACAACAGTTATTGGAAT
CTCTGGGGAACGGAACTGATTTTTCTGTTTCTAGCTCTGCATCAATGGATACCGTTACATCTTCTTCCTC
TTCTAGCCTTTCAGTGCTACCTTCATCTCTTTCAGTTTTTCAAAATCCCACAGATGTGGCACGGAGCAAC
CCCAAGTCACCACAAAAACCTATCGTTAGAGTCTTCCTGCCCAACAAACAGAGGACAGTGGTACCTGCAA
GGTGTGGAGTTACAGTCCGAGACAGTCTAAAGAAAGCACTGATGATGAGAGGTCTAATCCCAGAGTGCTG
TGCTGTTTACAGAATTCAGGATGGAGAGAAGAAACCAATTGGTTGGGACACTGATATTTCCTGGCTTACT
GGAGAAGAATTGCATGTGGAAGTGTTGGAGAATGTTCCACTTACAACACACAACTTTGTACGAAAAACGT
TTTTCACCTTAGCATTTTGTGACTTTTGTCGAAAGCTGCTTTTCCAGGGTTTCCGCTGTCAAACATGTGG
TTATAAATTTCACCAGCGTTGTAGTACAGAAGTTCCACTGATGTGTGTTAATTATGACCAACTTGATTTG
CTGTTTGTCTCCAAGTTCTTTGAACACCACCCAATACCACAGGAAGAGGCGTCCTTAGCAGAGACTGCCC
TAACATCTGGATCATCCCCTTCCGCACCCGCCTCGGACTCTATTGGGCCCCAAATTCTCACCAGTCCGTC
TCCTTCAAAATCCATTCCAATTCCACAGCCCTTCCGACCAGCAGATGAAGATCATCGAAATCAATTTGGG
CAACGAGACCGATCCTCATCAGCTCCCAATGTGCATATAAACACAATAGAACCTGTCAATATTGATGACT
TGATTAGAGACCAAGGATTTCGTGGTGATGGAGGATCAACCACAGGTTTGTCTGCTACCCCCCCTGCCTC
ATTACCTGGCTCACTAACTAACGTGAAAGCCTTACAGAAATCTCCAGGACCTCAGCGAGAAAGGAAGTCA
TCTTCATCCTCAGAAGACAGGAATCGAATGAAAACACTTGGTAGACGGGACTCGAGTGATGATTGGGAGA
TTCCTGATGGGCAGATTACAGTGGGACAAAGAATTGGATCTGGATCATTTGGAACAGTCTACAAGGGAAA
GTGGCATGGTGATGTGGCAGTGAAAATGTTGAATGTGACAGCACCTACACCTCAGCAGTTACAAGCCTTC
AAAAATGAAGTAGGAGTACTCAGGAAAACACGACATGTGAATATCCTACTCTTCATGGGCTATTCCACAA
AGCCACAACTGGCTATTGTTACCCAGTGGTGTGAGGGCTCCAGCTTGTATCACCATCTCCATATCATTGA
GACCAAATTTGAGATGATCAAACTTATAGATATTGCACGACAGACTGCACAGGGCATGGATTACTTACAC
GCCAAGTCAATCATCCACAGAGACCTCAAGAGTAATAATATATTTCTTCATGAAGACCTCACAGTAAAAA
TAGGTGATTTTGGTCTAGCTCCAACAGTGAAATCTCGATGGAGTGGGTCCCATCAGTTTGAACAGTTGTC
TGGATCCATTTTGTGGATGGCACCAGAAGTCATCAGAATGCAAGATAAAAATCCATACAGCTTTCAGTCA
GATGTATATGCATTTGGAATTGTTCTGTATGAATTGATGACTGGACAGTTACCTTATTCAAACATCAACA
ACAGGGACCAGATAATTTTTATGGTGGGACGAGGATACCTGTCTCCAGATCTCAGTAAGGTACGGAGTAA
CTGTCCAAAAGCCATGAAGAGATTAATGGCAGAGTGCCTCAAAAAGAAAAGAGATGAGAGACCACTCTTT
CCCCAAATTCTCGCCTCTATTGAGCTGCTGGCCCGCTCATTGCCAAAAATTCACCGCAGTGCATCAGAAC
CCTCCTTGAATCGGGCTGGTTTCCAAACAGAGGATTTTAGTCTATATGCTTGTGCTTCTCCAAAAACACC
CATCCAGGCAGGGGGATATGGTGCGTTTCCTGTCCACTAGAACCCAGCTTTCTTGTACAAAGTGGTTGAT
ATCCAGCACAGTGGCGGCCGCTCGAGTCTAGAGGGCCCGCGGTTCGAAGGTAAGCCTATCCCTAACCCTC
TCCTCGGTCTCGATTCTACGCGTACCGGTTAGTAATGAGATCCCTCCCCCCCCCCTAACGTTACTGGCCG
AAGCCGCTTGGAATAAGGCCGGTGTGCGTTTGTCTATATGTTATTTTCCACCATATTGCCGTCTTTTGGC
AATGTGAGGGCCCGGAAACCTGGCCCTGTCTTCTTGACGAGCATTCCTAGGGGTCTTTCCCCTCTCGCCA
AAGGAATGCAAGGTCTGTTGAATGTCGTGAAGGAAGCAGTTCCTCTGGAAGCTTCTTGAAGACAAACAAC
GTCTGTAGCGACCCTTTGCAGGCAGCGGAACCCCCCACCTGGCGACAGGTGCCTCTGCGGCCAAAAGCCA
CGTGTATAAGATACACCTGCAAAGGCGGCACAACCCCAGTGCCACGTTGTGAGTTGGATAGTTGTGGAAA
GAGTCAAATGGCTCTCCTCAAGCGTATTCAACAAGGGGCTGAAGGATGCCCAGAAGGTACCCCATTGTAT
GGGATCTGATCTGGGGCCTCGGTGCACATGCTTTACATGTGTTTAGTCGAGGTTAAAAAAACGTCTAGGC
CCCCCGAACCACGGGGACGTGGTTTTCCTTTGAAAAACACGATGATAATATGGCCACACATATGGTGAGC
AAGGGCGAGGAGCTGTTCACCGGGGTGGTGCCCATCCTGGTCGAGCTGGACGGCGACGTAAACGGCCACA
AGTTCAGCGTGTCCGGCGAGGGCGAGGGCGATGCCACCTACGGCAAGCTGACCCTGAAGTTCATCTGCAC
CACCGGCAAGCTGCCCGTGCCCTGGCCCACCCTCGTGACCACCCTGACCTACGGCGTGCAGTGCTTCAGC
CGCTACCCCGACCACATGAAGCAGCACGACTTCTTCAAGTCCGCCATGCCCGAAGGCTACGTCCAGGAGC
GCACCATCTTCTTCAAGGACGACGGCAACTACAAGACCCGCGCCGAGGTGAAGTTCGAGGGCGACACCCT
GGTGAACCGCATCGAGCTGAAGGGCATCGACTTCAAGGAGGACGGCAACATCCTGGGGCACAAGCTGGAG
TACAACTACAACAGCCACAACGTCTATATCATGGCCGACAAGCAGAAGAACGGCATCAAGGTGAACTTCA
AGATCCGCCACAACATCGAGGACGGCAGCGTGCAGCTCGCCGACCACTACCAGCAGAACACCCCCATCGG
CGACGGCCCCGTGCTGCTGCCCGACAACCACTACCTGAGCACCCAGTCCGCCCTGAGCAAAGACCCCAAC
GAGAAGCGCGATCACATGGTCCTGCTGGAGTTCGTGACCGCCGCCGGGATCACTCTCGGCATGGACGAGC
TGTACAAGTAAATCGATAGATCCTAATCAACCTCTGGATTACAAAATTTGTGAAAGATTGACTGGTATTC
TTAACTATGTTGCTCCTTTTACGCTATGTGGATACGCTGCTTTAATGCCTTTGTATCATGCTATTGCTTC
CCGTATGGCTTTCATTTTCTCCTCCTTGTATAAATCCTGGTTGCTGTCTCTTTATGAGGAGTTGTGGCCC
GTTGTCAGGCAACGTGGCGTGGTGTGCACTGTGTTTGCTGACGCAACCCCCACTGGTTGGGGCATTGCCA
CCACCTGTCAGCTCCTTTCCGGGACTTTCGCTTTCCCCCTCCCTATTGCCACGGCGGAACTCATCGCCGC
CTGCCTTGCCCGCTGCTGGACAGGGGCTCGGCTGTTGGGCACTGACAATTCCGTGGTGTTGTCGGGGAAA
TCATCGTCCTTTCCTTGGCTGCTCGCCTGTGTTGCCACCTGGATTCTGCGCGGGACGTCCTTCTGCTACG
TCCCTTCGGCCCTCAATCCAGCGGACCTTCCTTCCCGCGGCCTGCTGCCGGCTCTGCGGCCTCTTCCGCG
TCTTCGCCTTCGCCCTCAGACGAGTCGGATCTCCCTTTGGGCCGCCTCCCCGCCTGAGATCCTTTAAGAC
CAATGACTTACAAGGCAGCTGTAGATCTTAGCCACTTTTTAAAAGAAAAGGGGGGACTGGAAGGGCTAAT
TCACTCCCAACGAAGACAAGATCTGCTTTTTGCTTGTACTGGGTCTCTCTGGTTAGACCAGATCTGAGCC
TGGGAGCTCTCTGGCTAACTAGGGAACCCACTGCTTAAGCCTCAATAAAGCTTGCCTTGAGTGCTTCAAG
TAGTGTGTGCCCGTCTGTTGTGTGACTCTGGTAACTAGAGATCCCTCAGACCCTTTTAGTCAGTGTGGAA
AATCTCTAGCAGTAGTAGTTCATGTCATCTTATTATTCAGTATTTATAACTTGCAAAGAAATGAATATCA
GAGAGTGAGAGGCCCGGGTTAATTAAGGAAAGGGCTAGATCATTCTTGAAGACGAAAGGGCCTCGTGATA
CGCCTATTTTTATAGGTTAATGTCATGATAATAATGGTTTCTTAGACGTCAGGTGGCACTTTTCGGGGAA
ATGTGCGCGGAACCCCTATTTGTTTATTTTTCTAAATACATTCAAATATGTATCCGCTCATGAGACAATA
ACCCTGATAAATGCTTCAATAATATTGAAAAAGGAAGAGTATGAGTATTCAACATTTCCGTGTCGCCCTT
ATTCCCTTTTTTGCGGCATTTTGCCTTCCTGTTTTTGCTCACCCAGAAACGCTGGTGAAAGTAAAAGATG
CTGAAGATCAGTTGGGTGCACGAGTGGGTTACATCGAACTGGATCTCAACAGCGGTAAGATCCTTGAGAG
TTTTCGCCCCGAAGAACGTTTTCCAATGATGAGCACTTTTAAAGTTCTGCTATGTGGCGCGGTATTATCC
CGTGTTGACGCCGGGCAAGAGCAACTCGGTCGCCGCATACACTATTCTCAGAATGACTTGGTTGAGTACT
CACCAGTCACAGAAAAGCATCTTACGGATGGCATGACAGTAAGAGAATTATGCAGTGCTGCCATAACCAT
GAGTGATAACACTGCGGCCAACTTACTTCTGACAACGATCGGAGGACCGAAGGAGCTAACCGCTTTTTTG
CACAACATGGGGGATCATGTAACTCGCCTTGATCGTTGGGAACCGGAGCTGAATGAAGCCATACCAAACG
ACGAGCGTGACACCACGATGCCTGTAGCAATGGCAACAACGTTGCGCAAACTATTAACTGGCGAACTACT
TACTCTAGCTTCCCGGCAACAATTAATAGACTGGATGGAGGCGGATAAAGTTGCAGGACCACTTCTGCGC
TCGGCCCTTCCGGCTGGCTGGTTTATTGCTGATAAATCTGGAGCCGGTGAGCGTGGGTCTCGCGGTATCA
TTGCAGCACTGGGGCCAGATGGTAAGCCCTCCCGTATCGTAGTTATCTACACGACGGGGAGTCAGGCAAC
TATGGATGAACGAAATAGACAGATCGCTGAGATAGGTGCCTCACTGATTAAGCATTGGTAACTGTCAGAC
CAAGTTTACTCATATATACTTTAGATTGATTTAAAACTTCATTTTTAATTTAAAAGGATCTAGGTGAAGA
TCCTTTTTGATAATCTCATGACCAAAATCCCTTAACGTGAGTTTTCGTTCCACTGAGCGTCAGACCCCGT
AGAAAAGATCAAAGGATCTTCTTGAGATCCTTTTTTTCTGCGCGTAATCTGCTGCTTGCAAACAAAAAAA
CCACCGCTACCAGCGGTGGTTTGTTTGCCGGATCAAGAGCTACCAACTCTTTTTCCGAAGGTAACTGGCT
TCAGCAGAGCGCAGATACCAAATACTGTTCTTCTAGTGTAGCCGTAGTTAGGCCACCACTTCAAGAACTC
TGTAGCACCGCCTACATACCTCGCTCTGCTAATCCTGTTACCAGTGGCTGCTGCCAGTGGCGATAAGTCG
TGTCTTACCGGGTTGGACTCAAGACGATAGTTACCGGATAAGGCGCAGCGGTCGGGCTGAACGGGGGGTT
CGTGCACACAGCCCAGCTTGGAGCGAACGACCTACACCGAACTGAGATACCTACAGCGTGAGCTATGAGA
AAGCGCCACGCTTCCCGAAGGGAGAAAGGCGGACAGGTATCCGGTAAGCGGCAGGGTCGGAACAGGAGAG
CGCACGAGGGAGCTTCCAGGGGGAAACGCCTGGTATCTTTATAGTCCTGTCGGGTTTCGCCACCTCTGAC
TTGAGCGTCGATTTTTGTGATGCTCGTCAGGGGGGCGGAGCCTATGGAAAAACGCCAGCAACGCGGCCTT
TTTACGGTTCCTGGCCTTTTGCTGGCCTTTTGCTCACATGTTCTTTCCTGCGTTATCCCCTGATTCTGTG
GATAACCGTATTACCGCCTTTGAGTGAGCTGATACCGCTCGCCGCAGCCGAACGACCGAGCGCAGCGAGT
CAGTGAGCGAGGAAGCGGAAGAGCGCCCAATACGCAAACCGCCTCTCCCCGCGCGTTGGCCGATTCATTA
ATGCAGCAAGCTCATGGCTGACTAATTTTTTTTATTTATGCAGAGGCCGAGGCCGCCTCGGCCTCTGAGC
TATTCCAGAAGTAGTGAGGAGGCTTTTTTGGAGGCCTAGGCTTTTGCAAAAAGCTCCCCGTGGCACGACA
GGTTTCCCGACTGGAAAGCGGGCAGTGAGCGCAACGCAATTAATGTGAGTTAGCTCACTCATTAGGCACC
CCAGGCTTTACACTTTATGCTTCCGGCTCGTATGTTGTGTGGAATTGTGAGCGGATAACAATTTCACACA
GGAAACAGCTATGACATGATTACGAATTTCACAAATAAAGCATTTTTTTCACTGCATTCTAGTTGTGGTT
TGTCCAAACTCATCAATGTATCTTATCATGTCTGGATCAACTGGATAACTCAAGCTAACCAAAATCATCC
CAAACTTCCCACCCCATACCCTATTACCACTGCCAATTACCTGTGGTTTCATTTACTCTAAACCTGTGAT
TCCTCTGAATTATTTTCATTTTAAAGAAATTGTATTTGTTAAATATGTACTACAAACTTAGTAGTTGGAA
GGGCTAATTCACTCCCAAAGAAGACAAGATATCCTTGATCTGTGGATCTACCACACACAAGGCTACTTCC
CTGATTAGCAGAACTACACACCAGGGCCAGGGGTCAGATATCCACTGACCTTTGGATGGTGCTACAAGCT
AGTACCAGTTGAGCCAGATAAGGTAGAAGAGGCCAATAAAGGAGAGAACACCAGCTTGTTACACCCTGTG
AGCCTGCATGGGATGGATGACCCGGAGAGAGAAGTGTTAGAGTGGAGGTTTGACAGCCGCCTAGCATTTC
ATCACGTGGCCCGAGAGCTGCATCCGGAGTACTTCAAGAACTGCTGATATCGAGCTTGCTACAAGGGACT
TTCCGCTGGGGACTTTCCAGGGAGGCGTGGCCTGGGCGGGACTGGGGAGTGGCGAGCCCTCAGATCCTGC
ATATAAGCAGCTGCTTTTTGCCTGTACTGGGTCTCTCTGGTTAGACCAGATCTGAGCCTGGGAGCTCTCT
GGCTAACTAGGGAACCCACTGCTTAAGCCTCAATAAAGCTTGCCTTGAGTGCTTCAAGTAGTGTGTGCCC
GTCTGTTGTGTGACTCTGGTAACTAGAGATCCCTCAGACCCTTTTAGTCAGTGTGGAAAATCTCTAGCAG
TGGCGCCCGAACAGGGACTTGAAAGCGAAAGGGAAACCAGAGGAGCTCTCTCGACGCAGGACTCGGCTTG
CTGAAGCGCGCACGGCAAGAGGCGAGGGGCGGCGACTGGTGAGTACGCCAAAAATTTTGACTAGCGGAGG
CTAGAAGGAGAGAGATGGGTGCGAGAGCGTCAGTATTAAGCGGGGGAGAATTAGATCGCGATGGGAAAAA
ATTCGGTTAAGGCCAGGGGGAAAGAAAAAATATAAATTAAAACATATAGTATGGGCAAGCAGGGAGCTAG
AACGATTCGCAGTTAATCCTGGCCTGTTAGAAACATCAGAAGGCTGTAGACAAATACTGGGACAGCTACA
ACCATCCCTTCAGACAGGATCAGAAGAACTTAGATCATTATATAATACAGTAGCAACCCTCTATTGTGTG
CATCAAAGGATAGAGATAAAAGACACCAAGGAAGCTTTAGACAAGATAGAGGAAGAGCAAAACAAAAGTA
AGACCACCGCACAGCAAGCGGCCGGCCGCTGATCTTCAGACCTGGAGGAGGAGATATGAGGGACAATTGG
AGAAGTGAATTATATAAATATAAAGTAGTAAAAATTGAACCATTAGGAGTAGCACCCACCAAGGCAAAGA
GAAGAGTGGTGCAGAGAGAAAAAAGAGCAGTGGGAATAGGAGCTTTGTTCCTTGGGTTCTTGGGAGCAGC
AGGAAGCACTATGGGCGCAGCGTCAATGACGCTGACGGTACAGGCCAGACAATTATTGTCTGGTATAGTG
CAGCAGCAGAACAATTTGCTGAGGGCTATTGAGGCGCAACAGCATCTGTTGCAACTCACAGTCTGGGGCA
TCAAGCAGCTCCAGGCAAGAATCCTGGCTGTGGAAAGATACCTAAAGGATCAACAGCTCCTGGGGATTTG
GGGTTGCTCTGGAAAACTCATTTGCACCACTGCTGTGCCTTGGAATGCTAGTTGGAGTAATAAATCTCTG
GAACAGATTTGGAATCACACGACCTGGATGGAGTGGGACAGAGAAATTAACAATTACACAAGCTTAATAC
ACTCCTTAATTGAAGAATCGCAAAACCAGCAAGAAAAGAATGAACAAGAATTATTGGAATTAGATAAATG
GGCAAGTTTGTGGAATTGGTTTAACATAACAAATTGGCTGTGGTATATAAAATTATTCATAATGATAGTA
GGAGGCTTGGTAGGTTTAAGAATAGTTTTTGCTGTACTTTCTATAGTGAATAGAGTTAGGCAGGGATATT
CACCATTATCGTTTCAGACCCACCTCCCAACCCCGAGGGGACCCGACAGGCCCGAAGGAATAGAAGAAGA
AGGTGGAGAGAGAGACAGAGACAGATCCATTCGATTAGTGAACGGATCTCGACGGTATCGCCGAATTCAC
AAATGGCAGTATTCATCCACAATTTTAAAAGAAAAGGGGGGATTGGGGGGTACAGTGCAGGGGAAAGAAT
AGTAGACATAATAGCAACAGACATACAAACTAAAGAATTACAAAAACAAATTACAAAAATTCAAAATTTT
CGGGTTTATTACAGGGACAGCAGAGATCCAGTTTGGACTAGTCGTGAGGCTCCGGTGCCCGTCAGTGGGC
AGAGCGCACATCGCCCACAGTCCCCGAGAAGTTGGGGGGAGGGGTCGGCAATTGAACCGGTGCCTAGAGA
AGGTGGCGCGGGGTAAACTGGGAAAGTGATGTCGTGTACTGGCTCCGCCTTTTTCCCGAGGGTGGGGGAG
AACCGTATATAAGTGCAGTAGTCGCCGTGAACGTTCTTTTTCGCAACGGGTTTGCCGCCAGAACACAGGT
AAGTGCCGTGTGTGGTTCCCGCGGGCCTGGCCTCTTTACGGGTTATGGCCCTTGCGTGCCTTGAATTACT
TCCACCTGGCTGCAGTACGTGATTCTTGATCCCGAGCTTCGGGTTGGAAGTGGGTGGGAGAGTTCGAGGC
CTTGCGCTTAAGGAGCCCCTTCGCCTCGTGCTTGAGTTGAGGCCTGGCCTGGGCGCTGGGGCCGCCGCGT
GCGAATCTGGTGGCACCTTCGCGCCTGTCTCGCTGCTTTCGATAAGTCTCTAGCCATTTAAAATTTTTGA
TGACCTGCTGCGACGCTTTTTTTCTGGCAAGATAGTCTTGTAAATGCGGGCCAAGATCTGCACACTGGTA
TTTCGGTTTTTGGGGCCGCGGGCGGCGACGGGGCCCGTGCGTCCCAGCGCACATGTTCGGCGAGGCGGGG
CCTGCGAGCGCGGCCACCGAGAATCGGACGGGGGTAGTCTCAAGCTGGCCGGCCTGCTCTGGTGCCTGGC
CTCGCGCCGCCGTGTATCGCCCCGCCCTGGGCGGCAAGGCTGGCCCGGTCGGCACCAGTTGCGTGAGCGG
AAAGATGGCCGCTTCCCGGCCCTGCTGCAGGGAGCTCAAAATGGAGGACGCGGCGCTCGGGAGAGCGGGC
GGGTGAGTCACCCACACAAAGGAAAAGGGCCTTTCCGTCCTCAGCCGTCGCTTCATGTGACTCCACGGAG
TACCGGGCGCCGTCCAGGCACCTCGATTAGTTCTCGAGCTTTTGGAGTACGTCGTCTTTAGGTTGGGGGG
AGGGGTTTTATGCGATGGAGTTTCCCCACACTGAGTGGGTGGAGACTGAAGTTAGGCCAGCTTGGCACTT
GATGTAATTCTCCTTGGAATTTGCCCTTTTTGAGTTTGGATCTTGGTTCATTCTCAAGCCTCAGACAGTG
GTTCAAAGTTTTTTTCTTCCATTTCAGGTGTCGTGA
