>Addgene plasmid #116131 | pHAGE-BRAF-A598_T599insP | depositor partial sequence | sequence record 219005 | insert
ATGGCGGCGCTGAGCGGTGGCGGTGGTGGCGGCGCGGAGCCGGGCCAGGCTCTGTTCAACGGGGACATGG
AGCCCGAGGCCGGCGCCGGCGCCGGCGCCGCGGCCTCTTCGGCTGCGGACCCTGCCATTCCGGAGGAGGT
GTGGAATATCAAACAAATGATTAAGTTGACACAGGAACATATAGAGGCCCTATTGGACAAATTTGGTGGG
GAGCATAATCCACCATCAATATATCTGGAGGCCTATGAAGAATACACCAGCAAGCTAGATGCACTCCAAC
AAAGAGAACAACAGTTATTGGAATCTCTGGGGAACGGAACTGATTTTTCTGTTTCTAGCTCTGCATCAAT
GGATACCGTTACATCTTCTTCCTCTTCTAGCCTTTCAGTGCTACCTTCATCTCTTTCAGTTTTTCAAAAT
CCCACAGATGTGGCACGGAGCAACCCCAAGTCACCACAAAAACCTATCGTTAGAGTCTTCCTGCCCAACA
AACAGAGGACAGTGGTACCTGCAAGGTGTGGAGTTACAGTCCGAGACAGTCTAAAGAAAGCACTGATGAT
GAGAGGTCTAATCCCAGAGTGCTGTGCTGTTTACAGAATTCAGGATGGAGAGAAGAAACCAATTGGTTGG
GACACTGATATTTCCTGGCTTACTGGAGAAGAATTGCATGTGGAAGTGTTGGAGAATGTTCCACTTACAA
CACACAACTTTGTACGAAAAACGTTTTTCACCTTAGCATTTTGTGACTTTTGTCGAAAGCTGCTTTTCCA
GGGTTTCCGCTGTCAAACATGTGGTTATAAATTTCACCAGCGTTGTAGTACAGAAGTTCCACTGATGTGT
GTTAATTATGACCAACTTGATTTGCTGTTTGTCTCCAAGTTCTTTGAACACCACCCAATACCACAGGAAG
AGGCGTCCTTAGCAGAGACTGCCCTAACATCTGGATCATCCCCTTCCGCACCCGCCTCGGACTCTATTGG
GCCCCAAATTCTCACCAGTCCGTCTCCTTCAAAATCCATTCCAATTCCACAGCCCTTCCGACCAGCAGAT
GAAGATCATCGAAATCAATTTGGGCAACGAGACCGATCCTCATCAGCTCCCAATGTGCATATAAACACAA
TAGAACCTGTCAATATTGATGACTTGATTAGAGACCAAGGATTTCGTGGTGATGGAGGATCAACCACAGG
TTTGTCTGCTACCCCCCCTGCCTCATTACCTGGCTCACTAACTAACGTGAAAGCCTTACAGAAATCTCCA
GGACCTCAGCGAGAAAGGAAGTCATCTTCATCCTCAGAAGACAGGAATCGAATGAAAACACTTGGTAGAC
GGGACTCGAGTGATGATTGGGAGATTCCTGATGGGCAGATTACAGTGGGACAAAGAATTGGATCTGGATC
ATTTGGAACAGTCTACAAGGGAAAGTGGCATGGTGATGTGGCAGTGAAAATGTTGAATGTGACAGCACCT
ACACCTCAGCAGTTACAAGCCTTCAAAAATGAAGTAGGAGTACTCAGGAAAACACGACATGTGAATATCC
TACTCTTCATGGGCTATTCCACAAAGCCACAACTGGCTATTGTTACCCAGTGGTGTGAGGGCTCCAGCTT
GTATCACCATCTCCATATCATTGAGACCAAATTTGAGATGATCAAACTTATAGATATTGCACGACAGACT
GCACAGGGCATGGATTACTTACACGCCAAGTCAATCATCCACAGAGACCTCAAGAGTAATAATATATTTC
TTCATGAAGACCTCACAGTAAAAATAGGTGATTTTGGTCTAGCTCCAACAGTGAAATCTCGATGGAGTGG
GTCCCATCAGTTTGAACAGTTGTCTGGATCCATTTTGTGGATGGCACCAGAAGTCATCAGAATGCAAGAT
AAAAATCCATACAGCTTTCAGTCAGATGTATATGCATTTGGAATTGTTCTGTATGAATTGATGACTGGAC
AGTTACCTTATTCAAACATCAACAACAGGGACCAGATAATTTTTATGGTGGGACGAGGATACCTGTCTCC
AGATCTCAGTAAGGTACGGAGTAACTGTCCAAAAGCCATGAAGAGATTAATGGCAGAGTGCCTCAAAAAG
AAAAGAGATGAGAGACCACTCTTTCCCCAAATTCTCGCCTCTATTGAGCTGCTGGCCCGCTCATTGCCAA
AAATTCACCGCAGTGCATCAGAACCCTCCTTGAATCGGGCTGGTTTCCAAACAGAGGATTTTAGTCTATA
TGCTTGTGCTTCTCCAAAAACACCCATCCAGGCAGGGGGATATGGTGCGTTTCCTGTCCACTAG
